>Addgene plasmid #209515 | EC70364 | addgene full sequence | sequence record 413977 | Addgene NGS Result
CACGAAGTGATCCGTTTAAACTATCAGTGTTTGACAGGATATATTGGCGGGTAAACCTAAGAGAAAAGAG
CGTTTATTAGAATAATCGGATATTTAAAAGGGCGTGAAAAGGTTTATCCGTTCGTCCATTTGTATGTGCA
TGCCAACCACAGGGTTCCCCTCGGGAGTCAGCCGTGCGGCTGCATGAAATCCTGGCCGGTTTGTCTGATG
CCAAGCTGGCGGCCTGGCCGGCCAGCTTGGCCGCTGAAGAAACCGAGCGCCGCCGTCTAAAAAGGTGATG
TGTATTTGAGTAAAACAGCTTGCGTCATGCGGTCGCTGCGTATATGATGCGATGAGTAAATAAACAAATA
CGCAAGGGGAACGCATGAAGGTTATCGCTGTACTTAACCAGAAAGGCGGGTCAGGCAAGACGACCATCGC
AACCCATCTAGCCCGCGCCCTGCAACTCGCCGGGGCCGATGTTCTGTTAGTCGATTCCGATCCCCAGGGC
AGTGCCCGCGATTGGGCGGCCGTGCGGGAAGATCAACCGCTAACCGTTGTCGGCATCGACCGCCCGACGA
TTGACCGCGACGTGAAGGCCATCGGCCGGCGCGACTTCGTAGTGATCGACGGAGCGCCCCAGGCGGCGGA
CTTGGCTGTGTCCGCGATCAAGGCAGCCGACTTCGTGCTGATTCCGGTGCAGCCAAGCCCTTACGACATA
TGGGCCACCGCCGACCTGGTGGAGCTGGTTAAGCAGCGCATTGAGGTCACGGATGGAAGGCTACAAGCGG
CCTTTGTCGTGTCGCGGGCGATCAAAGGCACGCGCATCGGCGGTGAGGTTGCCGAGGCGCTGGCCGGGTA
CGAGCTGCCCATTCTTGAGTCCCGTATCACGCAGCGCGTGAGCTACCCAGGCACTGCCGCCGCCGGCACA
ACCGTTCTTGAATCAGAACCCGAGGGCGACGCTGCCCGCGAGGTCCAGGCGCTGGCCGCTGAAATTAAAT
CAAAACTCATTTGAGTTAATGAGGTAAAGAGAAAATGAGCAAAAGCACAAACACGCTAAGTGCCGGCCGT
CCGAGCGCACGCAGCAGCAAGGCTGCAACGTTGGCCAGCCTGGCAGACACGCCAGCCATGAAGCGGGTCA
ACTTTCAGTTGCCGGCGGAGGATCACACCAAGCTGAAGATGTACGCGGTACGCCAAGGCAAGACCATTAC
CGAGCTGCTATCTGAATACATCGCGCAGCTACCAGAGTAAATGAGCAAATGAATAAATGAGTAGATGAAT
TTTAGCGGCTAAAGGAGGCGGCATGGAAAATCAAGAACAACCAGGCACCGACGCCGTGGAATGCCCCATG
TGTGGAGGAACGGGCGGTTGGCCAGGCGTAAGCGGCTGGGTTGTCTGCCGGCCCTGCAATGGCACTGGAA
CCCCCAAGCCCGAGGAATCGGCGTGAGCGGTCGCAAACCATCCGGCCCGGTACAAATCGGCGCGGCGCTG
GGTGATGACCTGGTGGAGAAGTTGAAGGCCGCGCAGGCCGCCCAGCGGCAACGCATCGAGGCAGAAGCAC
GCCCCGGTGAATCGTGGCAAGCGGCCGCTGATCGAATCCGCAAAGAATCCCGGCAACCGCCGGCAGCCGG
TGCGTCGTCGATTAGGAAGCCGCCCAAGGGCGACGAGCAACCAGATTTTTTCGTTCCGATGCTCTATGAC
GTGGGCACCCGCGATAGTCGCAGCATCATGGACGTGGCCGTTTTCCGTCTGTCGAAGCGTGACCGACGAG
CTGGCGAGGTGATCCGCTACGAGCTTCCAGACGGGCACGTAGAGGTTTCCGCAGGGCCGGCCGGCATGGC
CAGTGTGTGGGATTACGACCTGGTACTGATGGCGGTTTCCCATCTAACCGAATCCATGAACCGATACCGG
GAAGGGAAGGGAGACAAGCCCGGCCGCGTGTTCCGTCCACACGTTGCGGACGTACTCAAGTTCTGCCGGC
GAGCCGATGGCGGAAAGCAGAAAGACGACCTGGTAGAAACCTGCATTCGGTTAAACACCACGCACGTTGC
CATGCAGCGTACGAAGAAGGCCAAGAACGGCCGCCTGGTGACGGTATCCGAGGGTGAAGCCTTGATTAGC
CGCTACAAGATCGTAAAGAGCGAAACCGGGCGGCCGGAGTACATCGAGATCGAGCTAGCTGATTGGATGT
ACCGCGAGATTACAGAAGGCAAGAACCCGGACGTGCTGACGGTTCACCCCGATTACTTTTTGATCGATCC
CGGCATCGGCCGTTTTCTCTACCGCCTGGCACGCCGCGCCGCAGGCAAGGCAGAAGCCAGATGGTTGTTC
AAGACGATCTACGAACGCAGTGGCAGCGCCGGAGAGTTCAAGAAGTTCTGTTTCACCGTGCGCAAGCTGA
TCGGGTCAAATGACCTGCCGGAGTACGATTTGAAGGAGGAGGCGGGGCAGGCTGGCCCGATCCTAGTCAT
GCGCTACCGCAACCTGATCGAGGGCGAAGCATCCGCCGGTTCCTAATGTACGGAGCAGATGCTAGGGCAA
ATTGCCCTAGCAGGGGAAAAAGGTCGAAAAAGCTTCTTTCCTGTGGATAGCACGTACATTGGGAACCCAA
AGCCGTACATTGGGAACCGGAACCCGTACATTGGGAACCCAAAGCCGTACATTGGGAACCGGTCACACAT
GTAAGTGACTGATATAAAAGAGAAAAAAGGCGATTTTTCCGCCTAAAACTCTTTAAAACTTATTAAAACT
CTTAAAACCCGCCTGGCCTGTGCATAACTGTCTGGCCAGCGCACAGCCGAACAGCTGCAAAAAGCGCCCA
CATCAAGGCTCCGAGTGCGCGGAACCCCTATTTGTTTATTTTTCTAAATACATTCAAATATGTATCCGCT
CATGAGACAATAACCCTGATAAATGCTTCAATAATATTGAAAAAGGAAGAGTATGGCTAAAATGAGAATA
TCACCGGAATTGAAAAAACTGATCGAAAAATACCGCTGCGTAAAAGATACGGAAGGAATGTCTCCTGCTA
AGGTATATAAGCTGGTGGGAGAAAATGAAAACCTATATTTAAAAATGACGGACAGCCGGTATAAAGGGAC
CACCTATGATGTGGAACGGGAAAAGGACATGATGCTATGGCTGGAAGGAAAGCTGCCTGTTCCAAAGGTC
CTGCACTTTGAACGGCATGATGGCTGGAGCAATCTGCTCATGAGTGAGGCCGATGGCGTCCTTTGCTCGG
AAGAGTATGAAGATGAACAAAGCCCTGAAAAGATTATCGAGCTGTATGCGGAGTGCATCAGGCTCTTTCA
CTCCATCGACATATCGGATTGTCCCTATACGAATAGCTTAGACAGCCGCTTAGCCGAATTGGATTACTTA
CTGAATAACGATCTGGCCGATGTGGATTGCGAAAACTGGGAAGAGGACACTCCATTTAAAGATCCGCGCG
AGCTGTATGATTTTTTAAAGACGGAAAAGCCCGAAGAGGAACTTGTCTTTTCCCACGGCGACCTGGGAGA
CAGCAACATCTTTGTGAAAGATGGCAAAGTAAGTGGCTTTATTGATCTTGGGAGAAGCGGCAGGGCGGAC
AAGTGGTATGACATTGCCTTCTGCGTCCGGTCGCTCAGGGAGGATATCGGGGAAGAACAGTATGTCGAGC
TATTTTTTGACTTACTGGGGATCAAGCCTGATTGGGAGAAAATAAAATATTATATTTTACTGGATGAATT
GTTTTAGCTGTCAGACCAAGTTTACTCATATATACTTTAGATTGATTTAAAACTTCATTTTTAATTTAAA
AGGATCTAGGTGAAGATCCTTTTTGATAATCTCATGACCAAAATCCCTTAACGTGAGTTTTCGTTCCACT
GAGCGTCAGACCCCGTAGAAAAGATCAAAGGATCTTCTTGAGATCCTTTTTTTCTGCGCGTAATCTGCTG
CTTGCAAACAAAAAAACCACCGCTACCAGCGGTGGTTTGTTTGCCGGATCAAGAGCTACCAACTCTTTTT
CCGAAGGTAACTGGCTTCAGCAGAGCGCAGATACCAAATACTGTTCTTCTAGTGTAGCCGTAGTTAGGCC
ACCACTTCAAGAACTCTGTAGCACCGCCTACATACCTCGCTCTGCTAATCCTGTTACCAGTGGCTGCTGC
CAGTGGCGATAAGTCGTGTCTTACCGGGTTGGACTCAAGACGATAGTTACCGGATAAGGCGCAGCGGTCG
GGCTGAACGGGGGGTTCGTGCACACAGCCCAGCTTGGAGCGAACGACCTACACCGAACTGAGATACCTAC
AGCGTGAGCTATGAGAAAGCGCCACGCTTCCCGAAGGGAGAAAGGCGGACAGGTATCCGGTAAGCGGCAG
GGTCGGAACAGGAGAGCGCACGAGGGAGCTTCCAGGGGGAAACGCCTGGTATCTTTATAGTCCTGTCGGG
TTTCGCCACCTCTGACTTGAGCGTCGATTTTTGTGATGCTCGTCAGGGGGGCGGAGCCTATGGAAAAACG
CCAGCAACGCGGCCTTTTTACGGTTCCTGCTCGGATCTGTTGGACCGGACAGTAGTCATGGTTGATGGGC
TGCCTGTATCGAGTGGTGATTTTGTGCCGAGCTGCCGGTCGGGGAGCTGTTGGCTGGCTGGTGGCAGGAT
ATATTGTGGTGTAAACAAATTGACGCTTAGACAACTTAATAACACATTGCGGACGTTTTTAATGTACTGG
GGTTGAACACTCTGTGCCGAATTCGGATCCAGCGATCTGGATTTTAGTACTGGATTTTGGTTTTAGGAAT
TAGAAATTTTATTGATAGAAGTATTTTACAAATACAAATACATACTAAGGGTTTCTTATATGCTCAACAC
ATGAGCGAAACCCTATAGGAACCCTAATTCCCTTATCTGGGAACTACTCACACATTATTATGGAGAAACT
CGAGCTTGTCGATCGACTCTAGCTAGAGAAGCCTATTCCTTTGCCCTCGGACGAGTGCTGGGGCGTCGGT
TTCCACTATCGGCGAGTACTTCTACACAGCCATCGGTCCAGACGGCCGCGCTTCTGCGGGCGATTTGTGT
ACGCCCGACAGTCCCGGCTCCGGATCGGACGATTGCGTCGCATCGACCCTGCGCCCAAGCTGCATCATCG
AAATTGCCGTCAACCAAGCTCTGATAGAGTTGGTCAAGACCAATGCGGAGCATATACGCCCGGAGCCGCG
GCGATCCTGCAAGCTCCGGATGCCTCCGCTCGAAGTAGCGCGTCTGCTGCTCCATACAAGCCAACCACGG
CCTCCAGAAGAAGATGTTGGCGACCTCGTATTGGGAATCCCCGAACATCGCCTCGCTCCAGTCAATGACC
GCTGTTATGCGGCCATTGTCCGTCAGGACATTGTTGGAGCCGAAATCCGCGTGCACGAGGTGCCGGACTT
CGGGGCAGTCCTCGGCCCAAAGCATCAGCTCATCGAGAGCCTGCGCGACGGACGCACTGACGGTGTCGTC
CATCACAGTTTGCCAGTGATACACATGGGGATCAGCAATCGCGCATATGAAATCACGCCATGTAGTGTAT
TGACCGATTCCTTGCGGTCCGAATGGGCCGAACCCGCTCGTCTGGCTAAGATCGGCCGCAGCGATCGCAT
CCATGGCCTCCGCGACCGGCTGCAGTTATCATCATCATCATAGACACACGAAATAAAGTAATCAGATTAT
CAGTTAAAGCTATGTAATATTTACACCATAACCAATCAATTAAAAAATAGATCAGTTTAAAGAAAGATCA
AAGCTCAAAAAAATAAAAAGAGAAAAGGGTCCTAACCAAGAAAATGAAGGAGAAAAACTAGAAATTTACC
TGCAGAACAGCGGGCAGTTCGGTTTCAGGCAGGTCTTGCAACGTGACACCCTGTGCACGGCGGGAGATGC
AATAGGTCAGGCTCTCGCTGAATTCCCCAATGTCAAGCACTTCCGGAATCGGGAGCGCGGCCGATGCAAA
GTGCCGATAAACATAACGATCTTTGTAGAAACCATCGGCGCAGCTATTTACCCGCAGGACATATCCACGC
CCTCCTACATCGAAGCTGAAAGCACGAGATTCTTCGCCCTCCGAGAGCTGCATCAGGTCGGAGACGCTGT
CGAACTTTTCGATCAGAAACTTCTCGACAGACGTCGCGGTGAGTTCAGGCTTTTTCATTCTGCAAAAGAG
AACCAGACAACAGGGTAAGTGCCTAGCAGTAAACAAACAGAACTCATCACAAGCAAACAGCAACATCATA
TTCATACCAACAGGTCATGTGTGTTCATCACATCATTAGTACTAAGCATGCCATCATCCAAGTATATCAA
AGTAAGGGCAAAGAGCATGCATGATCATCAGGTGCACAAAAGAATCATCAAATTGTAGCAGTACATATCT
TCATCTATCATGCATATCTATCCATAACAGGACGATGCATGTTGACCAGGTAAAAGCTACAGGATCCTAT
AGGAACAGCAGCGTATATATCTTCACCAATCTTAGCATCTTAATCATGTGGCACATGCAGTTTCAATTTA
AGCACATGAGCTAGTTGATTATGAGGTACCAGAGAATCATCAAACTGATGTAGCAGCATATATCCTCATC
TATCATGCAATCTAATCTAATCTAACTAAACAGGAAAGGTGTGCTATTCAGTTAAAAGCTACCGCATCAT
ATACAAACGGCAGCATAAGAAAAAGCATAATCATCTTAATCATGCAACAAACGCAGATTCATAATAAGCC
CAAGAGCTAGCTTGTGATGATCTTATTCTACTCTGATCTACAGCAATCAGATAACGACCTAACCTTGCAC
ATGGCAACAAAACAATCGATCGGACGAATCAGTTGTTTGTTCCTAGCTAGCACCATCGAACCAGATAATA
GATGCACGTACAGATCCCGAAAACGAACCCAAAAACAGGGCAGACCTAGCTGAACCTAGGCAGCGACCCA
GCAGATCGTGAGAACGATCTCATCTACGAACAGCCTAGAAGCAACCCCACGATTCCCGGACAAACGACCT
AAAATCCCCACAAATCACATGAGCATGACAGGATAAACAGCGGAACCGATCAGATCTACACGAAAACCCC
ACCTCCCAGCCACCCACGATCAGGAAACACGCGGATCTAGCATGATTTCGTCAACGCCTCAGCCTAGTTC
CTAGCCACAGACCAAGCAGAACCACCAAACCACGCCGAGCGAGGAGATGGGGCAAGAGGACGGGGGACAC
GATCGCCGTACCTTGAAGCGGGGGAAGGATCGCCGAGGGTCGCGAGAAGAGCAATTTGGATTTGGAACCC
GGGGGTTGTGCGCTCCGAACGATCAGACGATGTGAGATTGTGGGAAGAGGCGCGGAGGGCCCTGTATTTA
TGGGCTGCGACGGGGGGAGGAGAGGTGGGGAGGGTTGGGGAAGGAATCCCCCACCCGTGCCGTGACGGTT
CCGGGCCGTGTGAGAGGAGCCCGCTCGTGTCCGCCACGCAATTTCCGCGATCGGAGCGGAGCTTTCGAGA
GGCGGCTGGATGGTTGGTGGCCGTTAGATTTGTAGACGCCGTTAACGCCTCGCCTCCACCGGGAAGAGTT
TTGAGCAGCCGCTTATGACAATGGCTTAACGACGTTAGACGGAGCGTTAGTGGCAGGCCATGATAGAATA
GACGTATTGCAATGGGATTATAATTAAATAAATAAGAATATAATAAGATATGGCAAGTCGGCACTCATGA
CATGGTGTCCGAAATGATAGTGCTCACTTTCTTAGCCGAGAAAGTTGACGCGACTGATTTAGAAGTTAAG
ATATTATTTCTCTCTTCTTTTCTTTCCTCGTCATATAAGGATGAAATAAACTTTAGAGATTGCCGGTAGT
GATTTTGGATTTCGGCGATCAGGCTTGGTTTGCCGGTTTCGGACGGTGTGCCTTAGGCCACCCGCAGTGT
ATCTTGTAATGTTCAACCGATAAGCAAGGGTGGGGCTCAAGCAAGTAGTAAACAACTATGTCAAATGTCA
CCATGGTTATGGTCTTGTTTAGTTGGCTTCCTCCGCAAGAATTCAAGCTTAGCGTCGATCTAGTAACATA
GATGACACCGCGCGCGATAATTTATCCTAGTTTGCGCGCTATATTTTGTTTTCTATCGCGTATTAAATGT
ATAATTGCGGGACTCTAATCATAAAAACCCATCTCATAAATAACGTCATGCATTACATGTTAATTATTAC
ATGCTTAACGTAATTCAACAGAAATTATATGATAATCATCGCAAGACCGGCAACAGGATTCAATCTTAAG
AAACTTTATTGCCAAATGTTTGAACGATCTGCTTGACAAGCTCAGACTTTACGCTTCTTCTTTGGGTCAG
CCCTAGAGTCACCACCCAACTGCGACAGATCTATCCTTGTCTCATAGAGCCCTGTAATAGATTGGTGAAT
AAGGGTAGCGTCCAACACTTCCTTGGTTGATGTGTAGCGCTTTCTGTCGATAGTGGTATCGAAGTACTTA
AAGGCTGCTGGGGCTCCCAGATTGGTCAGTGTGAACAGGTGGATGATGTTTTCCGCTTGTTCCCTTATCG
GCTTATCTCTGTGCTTGTTGTACGCGGAAAGCACCTTTAATTGTAGAAAACCAGTAAAACATGGACAATT
AGGAGGCATCGATTATCTAACCAAAGACTTTAACAACACTAATCTGCCACTAATATTCATGAGAAGTCCT
TACCTTATCGAGGTTAGCGTCTGCAAGAATGACCCGCTTGGAAAATTCGCTGATCTGCTCTATGATCTCA
TCAAGATAGTGCTTGTGCTGCTCGACAAACAACTGCTTCTGCTCGTTGTCCTCTGGTGACCCCTTCAGCT
TCTCATAGTGTGAGGCCAAGTACAGGAAGTTGACGTACTTACTGGGCAATGCCAGCTCGTTGCCCTTCTG
CAGTTCTCCGGCAGATGCCAGCATGCGTTTTCTGCCATTTTCCAATTCGAAAAGCGAATACTTGGGCAGT
TTGATAATGAGGTCTTTCTTCACCTCTTTGTAACCTGGTTTGTATAATTTTGGTTCAGTTAATTAGGAAA
ATTACATAATGGCTCCAAAAAAAAATTATCGACCTTTTACCAAAAAAAATAAAATTTATCGACCTTGACA
GGAAAAAGTTACAAATCAAAAGAAAGAATATCGTCTGGCATCCAATATTTTACCTTTAGCCTCGAGGAAG
TCGATCGGATTCTTCTCGAACGAGGACCTTTCCATTATGGTAATTCCAAGCAGTTCCTTGACGCTTTTCA
GTTTCTTGCTCTTGCCCTTCTCCACCTTGGCCACTACCAGTACGCTGTATGCCACGGTAGGGCTATCAAA
GCCTCCGTATTTCTTCGGATCCCAATCCTTCTTCCTCGCAATCAGTTTGTCGGAGTTGCGCTTAGGGAGA
ATGGACTCCTTGGAGAAACCACCGGTTTGAACCTCCGTTTTCTTGACTATGTTGACTTGGGGCATGCTGA
GAACCTTACGCACAGTCGCAAAATCCCTGCCCTTATCCCAGACAATCTCACCTGCAAGAAACAGCAAAGA
GAGAGTTAAGATATAAGTGAACAAGAAAGTCTTGGGATCGACATACATACAATCAATTGATCAAATTCCT
AGGATTAAACATATGAAATAGGAAAGACAGACCTGTTTCGCCATTTGTCTCGATCAGAGGCCTCTTCCGG
ATTTCACCATTCGCCAGAGTGATCTCTGTCTTGAAGAAGTTCATGATATTCGAGTAAAAGAAGTATTTCG
CGGTAGCCTTGCCGATCTCTTGTTCTGACTTCGCGATCATCTTCCTAACGTCGTACACCTTGTAATCCCC
GTACACAAACTCAGACTCCAGTTTCGGATACTTCTTGATGAGAGCAGTGCCAACAACGGCGTTCAGGTAG
GCGTCATGGGCATGATGGTAGTTGTTGATCTCGCGAACCTTGTAAAACTGGAAGTCCTTCCGGAAGTCAC
TAACCAGTTTGCTCTTGAGGGTGATCACCTGCGTAACCATCAAAAGTCAATATGGATTCATCACAAATTA
ATCAGGAATAGAAAGATCGGGTGGCCTTGAAGTTGATCAAATAAAAAGTTTCGAACTTTAGTTTGATATG
GTAAAGGAAAGTTGGAAACTTTACCTTTACCTCCCTGATAAGTTTGTCATTCTCATCATACTTCGTATTC
ATACGCGAATCGAGTATCTGGGCCACATGTTTCGTAATCTGACGAGTTTCAACCAACTGGCGCTTGATGA
AGCCGGCTTTGTCGAGCTCAGACAGTCCGCCCCTTTCTGCCTTCGTGAGATTGTCGAATTTCCGTTGGGT
TATGAGCTTAGCATTCAAAAGCTGCCTCCAATAGTTCTTCATCTTCTTCACAACCTCCTCGCTGGGTACA
TTGTCGGATTTTCCGCGGTTCTTGTCTGAGCGCGTAAGGACCTATAACACGGGAGAAACCAAAAAGCAAA
CTCATTTCACGCCAAATACTACAGATTTCTCAAAAATTAAGTTATAATCCATATATCCTGACAAGAAATT
GATTAAAACACAGTTGCTTTACCTTGTTGTCAATACTATCGTCCTTCAGGAAAGATTGAGGGACAATGTG
ATCCACATCATAGTCGGAGAGTCTGTTAATGTCGAGCTCTTGGTCGACGTACATATCTCTCCCATTCTGG
AGGTAATAGAGGTACAGCTTCTCGTTCTGGAGTTGAGTATTTTCGACTGGGTGCTCTTTCAGAATCTGAC
TCCCAAGCTCCTTGATGCCTTCCTCTATCCGCTTCATGCGCTCCCGTGAGTTCTTCTGCCCTTTCTGAGT
CGTCTGGTTTTCCCTCGCCATCTCGATGACGATGTTCTCCGGCTTATGGCGGCCCATGACCTGTAGCAAT
AATTAAAACAAAAATACCACAAACAGTTAGAACTGAGGCAAGAAGAATGAATGCAGAGAAAAAAAATCTT
AGCTATTCATGGAAATGGAAGTGCGACGAACACCTAAAATGCAAGGAGCATAACCAAATGCAGAACTTAC
CTTCACCAGCTCATCCACAACCTTCACTGTCTGCAGTATGCCCTTCTTTATAGCTGGCGATCCAGCCAGG
TTGGCTATGTGTTCGTGAAGGCTATCGCCCTGACCTGACACTTGGGCCTTCTGGATATCTTCTTTGAAGG
TCAGTGAGTCATCGTGAATAAGCTGCATGAAGTTCCGATTCGCAAAACCGTCGGATTTGAGAAAGTCCAG
TATAGTCTTGCCGGATTGCTTGTCGCGGATGCCGTTGATGAGCTTCCTGGAGAGCCTTCCCCAACCTAAA
ACATAGAACAAACATTTGTCTCATCACAAATATGCATCAAGGAACACTCAGAAGTTAGTCATATACCCAA
ATTCTTGAAACTAGAGAAACAAAAAAAGAGGGATCATTGCGGAAACCTTTTGACCTCTTACCTGTATATC
TCCTCCTCTTCAACTGCTTCATGACCTTGTCATCGAACAGATGCGCATAAGTCTTAAGGCGCTCCTCGAT
CATTTCTCTGTCCTCAAACAGCGTGAGAGTCAGCACGATGTCCTCGAGGATGTCCTCGTTCTCCTCGTTG
TCAAGGAAGTCCTTGTCCTTGATGATTTTCAACAGGTCATGGTATGTGCCAAGAGAGGCATTGAACCTAT
CCTCAACGCCGCTGATTTCCACAGAATCAAAGCATTCGATCTTCTTAAAGTAGTCCTCTTTAAGCTGTTT
CACAGTGACCTTCCGATTGGTTTTGAACAAGAGATCGACAATGGCCTTCTTCTGCTCACCTGTTATAACA
GTAAAAATTACTTTAGAAACAAAACAAAAGTGTGGTCTTTTAGGAATGATTATTGATCAGTTCATAGTTT
AAAATCTTGTGTTTTTATCGTAAAAGTGTGGACCAGGATTTACCTGACAGGAAGGCCGGTTTGCGCATCC
CCTCCGTCACATATTTCACCTTCGTCAGCTCGTTGTAGACCGTGAAGTATTCGTACAGGAGACTATGCTT
GGGCAGGACTTTCTCATTTGGGAGATTCTTATCGAAGTTGGTCATCCTTTCGATGAAGGACTGTGCACTC
GCACCCTTGTCCACGACCTCTTCGAAGTTCCAAGGCGTGATAGTCTCCTCGGATTTGCGTGTCATCCACG
CAAACCGCGAGTTCCCGCGTGCGAGTGGACCTAATGAATTAATAGAAAAATCAGGCAAATTAGAAAAGAA
ATAATTCTCAAAAGAGAACAACTGAGGTCAGAAAATAGCATTCATCAACTGAAACTAGGTATTTCTTCAT
ATGATACTAACCTACATAGTAGGGAATGCGGAACGTGAGGATCTTTTCAATCTTCTCTCTGTTGTCTTTC
AGGAACGGATAGAAGTCCTCTTGCCTCCTCAAGATAGCATGCAGCTCACCGAGGTGGATCTGGTGCGGTA
TGCTGCCATTGTCGAAGGTACGCTGCTTCCGAAGCAAATCTTCGCGGTTCAATTTAACGAGCAGCTCCTC
TGTACCGTCCATCTTTTCCAGAATAGGCTTGATGAATTTGTAGAATTCCTCCTGACTTGCACCTAATAAT
ATCATCAGAGGAAAACTCAATTCTTATATCTTACAGAAATGAACAACAAAATACATGTAGCAGAGAGGAA
AACAATCATAAGTAACAACTTACCTCCATCAATGTACCCTGCGTAGCCATTCTTCGATTGGTCAAAGAAA
ATCTCCTTGTACTTCTCGGGGAGTTGCTGGCGAACCAAAGCCTTCAGAAGGGTCAGATCCTGGTGATGCT
CGTCGTACCTCTTGATCATGGAGGCGCTAAGTGGCGCTTTGGTTATCTCCGTGTTGACCCGCAGAATGTC
ACTGAGCAAGATAGCGTCTGACAGATTCTTGGCAGCCAAGAACAGGTCGGCATACTGATCACCTACAAAA
GTTTAAAAGACTCAATTTTAACTCTACAGCTTCAAATAAATTTCCGCAAAGAAATTGATAGGTTTAGACA
ACAAAAGAAGAGTTCCAATTTCAAGAGCACCTATTTGGGCGAGCAGATTGTCCAGATCATCATCGTATGT
ATCCTTTGACAGCTGCAGCTTCGCGTCCTCGGCGAGGTCAAAGTTGCTTTTGAAGTTAGGGGTGAGGCCC
AGAGACAGTGCAATCAGATTCCCGAACAAGCCGTTCTTCTTCTCGCCTGGCAATTGAGCGATCAGATTCT
CAAGCCGTCTGGACTTCGAAAGTCTGGCAGACAGTATTGCCTTGGCGTCGACACCTGAGATTGTTTGCAA
AGAAAAATCTCAAAGCATGTACAATCTATAAACTTATGATGGAAAAAGAAAAGAAAGGTAACTAAGGAAT
GTTACCTGATGCATTGATGGGGTTCTCCTCGAACAGCTGATTGTAGGTTTGGACGAGCTGAATGAACAGT
TTATCCACATCGGAGTTATCCGGGTTGAGGTCCCCTTCGATCAAGAAATGGCCACGAAACTTTATCATGT
GCGCGAGAGCCAGGTATATGAGCCGAAGGTCTGCCTTATCGGTTGAGTCCACCAGCTTCTTGCGAAGGTG
GTATATAGTCGGATACTTTTCATGATAGGCTACTTCGTCAACAATATTCCCAAAGATGGGGTGACGCTCG
TGTTTCTTATCTTCCTCTACCAGGAAGGATTCCTCGAGGCGATGGAAGAACGAGTCGTCAACCTGCAAAA
TCAAGTTTATTGATCATCAAGTGAGTTTACATGTAGTTAAATGCTTTCAGTAATATCCCAATGAAGCAGG
ATATGCTTTCAGTACAAAATACATAAGCATACTATATCATAAAAATCCTTACCTTCGCCATCTCGTTGCT
AAAGATCTCTTGGAGATAACAGATTCTGTTCTTCCTGCGAGTGTACCTTCTCCTCGCAGTACGTTTAAGC
CTTGTCGCCTCCGCGGTTTCTCCAGAGTCAAAGAGCAGAGCTCCGATCAAGTTCTTCTTAATGCTGTGCC
TATCTGTGTTGCCCAGCACTTTAAATTTCTTCGAAGGTACCTTGTATTCATCGGTGATAACGGCCCACCC
AACTGAGTTCGTACCAATATCAAGTCCAATGCTGTACTTCTTGTCCATTTTCCAGCTGACCTTCCGCTTC
TTCTTCGGTGGGCTAGAAGCCATTCCTGCAGAAGTAACACCAAACAACAGGGTGAGCATCGACAAAAGAA
ACAGTACCAAGCAAATAAATAGCGTATGAAGGCAGGGCTAAAAAAATCCACATATAGCTGCTGCATATGC
CATCATCCAAGTATATCAAGATCAAAATAATTATAAAACATACTTGTTTATTATAATAGATAGGTACTCA
AGGTTAGAGCATATGAATAGATGCTGCATATGCCATCATGTATATGCATCAGTAAAACCCACATCAACAT
GTATACCTATCCTAGATCGATATTTCCATCCATCTTAAACTCGTAACTATGAAGATGTATGACACACACA
TACAGTTCCAAAATTAATAAATACACCAGGTAGTTTGAAACAGTATTCTACTCCGATCTAGAACGAATGA
ACGACCGCCCAACCACACCACATCATCACAACCAAGCGAACAAAAAGCATCTCTGTATATGCATCAGTAA
AACCCGCATCAACATGTATACCTATCCTAGATCGATATTTCCATCCATCATCTTCAATTCGTAACTATGA
ATATGTATGGCACACACATACAGATCCAAAATTAATAAATCCACCAGGTAGTTTGAAACAGAATTCTACT
CCGATCTAGAACGACCGCCCAACCAGACCACATCATCACAACCAAGACAAAAAAAAGCATGAAAAGATGA
CCCGACAAACAAGTGCACGGCATATATTGAAATAAAGGAAAAGGGCAAACCAAACCCTATGCAACGAAAC
AAAAAAAATCATGAAATCGATCCCGTCTGCGGAACGGCTAGAGCCATCCCAGGATTCCCCAAAGAGAAAC
ACTGGCAAGTTAGCAATCAGAACGTGTCTGACGTACAGGTCGCATCCGTGTACGAACGCTAGCAGCACGG
ATCTAACACAAACACGGATCTAACACAAACATGAACAGAAGTAGAACTACCGGGCCCTAACCATGGACCG
GAACGCCGATCTAGAGAAGGTAGAGAGGGGGGGGGGGGGAGGACGAGCGGCGTACCTTGAAGCGGAGGTG
CCGACGGGTGGATTTGGGGGAGATCTGGTTGTGTGTGTGTGCGCTCCGAACAACACGAGGTTGGGGAAAG
AGGGTGTGGAGGGGGTGTCTATTTATTACGGCGGGCGAGGAAGGGAAAGCGAAGGAGCGGTGGGAAAGGA
ATCCCCCGTAGCTGCCGTGCCGTGAGAGGAGGAGGAGGCCGCCTGCCGTGCCGGCTCACGTCTGCCGCTC
CGCCACGCAATTTCTGGATGCCGACAGCGGAGCAAGTCCAACGGTGGAGCGGAACTCTCGAGAGGGGTCC
AGAGGCAGCGACAGAGATGCCGTGCCGTCTGCTTCGCTTGGCCCGACGCGACGCTGCTGGTTCGCTGGTT
GGTGTCCGTTAGACTCGTCGACGGCGTTTAACAGGCTGGCATTATCTACTCGAAACAAGAAAAATGTTTC
CTTAGTTTTTTTAATTTCTTAAAGGGTATTTGTTTAATTTTTAGTCACTTTATTTTATTCTATTTTATAT
CTAAATTATTAAATAAAAAAACTAAAATAGAGTTTTAGTTTTCTTAATTTAGAGGCTAAAATAGAATAAA
ATAGATGTACTAAAAAAATTAGTCTATAAAAACCATTAACCCTAAACCCTAAATGGATGTACTAATAAAA
TGGATGAAGTATTATATAGGTGAAGCTATTTGCAAAAAAAAAGGAGAACACATGCACACTAAAAAGATAA
AACTGTAGAGTCCTGTTGTCAAAATACTCAATTGTCCTTTAGACCATGTCTAACTGTTCATTTATATGAT
TCTCTAAAACACTGATATTATTGTAGTACTATAGATTATATTATTCGTAGAGTAAAGTTTAAATATATGT
ATAAAGATAGATAAACTGCACTTCAAACAAGTGTGACAAAAAAAATATGTGGTAATTTTTTATAACTTAG
ACATGCAATGCTCATTATCTCTAGAGAGGGGCACGACCGGGTCACGCTGCACCTCCACTATGCCTGAGAC
CCAATACGCAAACCGCCTCTCCCCGCGCGTTGGCCGATTCATTAATGCAGCTGGCACGACAGGTTTCCCG
ACTGGAAAGCGGGCAGTGAGCGCAACGCAATTAATGTGAGTTAGCTCACTCATTAGGCACCCCAGGCTTT
ACACTTTATGCTTCCGGCTCGTATGTTGTGTGGAATTGTGAGCGGATAACAATTTCACACATACTAGAGA
AAGAGGAGAAATACTAGATGGCTTCCTCCGAGGACGTTATCAAAGAGTTCATGCGTTTCAAAGTTCGTAT
GGAAGGTTCCGTTAACGGTCACGAGTTCGAAATCGAAGGTGAAGGTGAAGGTCGTCCGTACGAAGGTACC
CAGACCGCTAAACTGAAAGTTACCAAAGGTGGTCCGCTGCCGTTCGCTTGGGACATCCTGTCCCCGCAGT
TCCAGTACGGTTCCAAAGCTTACGTTAAACACCCGGCTGACATCCCGGACTACCTGAAACTGTCCTTCCC
GGAAGGTTTCAAATGGGAACGTGTTATGAACTTCGAGGACGGTGGTGTTGTTACCGTTACCCAGGACTCC
TCCCTGCAAGACGGTGAGTTCATCTACAAAGTTAAACTGCGTGGTACCAACTTCCCGTCCGACGGTCCGG
TTATGCAGAAAAAAACCATGGGTTGGGAAGCTTCCACCGAACGTATGTACCCGGAGGACGGTGCTCTGAA
AGGTGAAATCAAAATGCGTCTGAAACTGAAAGACGGTGGTCACTACGACGCTGAAGTTAAAACCACCTAC
ATGGCTAAAAAACCGGTTCAGCTGCCGGGTGCTTACAAAACCGACATCAAACTGGACATCACCTCCCACA
ACGAGGACTACACCATCGTTGAACAGTACGAACGTGCTGAAGGTCGTCACTCCACCGGTGCTTAATAACG
CTGATAGTGCTAGTGTAGATCGCTACTAGAGCCAGGCATCAAATAAAACGAAAGGCTCAGTCGAAAGACT
GGGCCTTTCGTTTTATCTGTTGTTTGTCGGTGAACGCTCTCTACTAGAGTCACACTGGCTCACCTTCGGG
TGGGCCTTTCTGCGTTTATAGGTCTCAGGGATTACGAATTCCCATGGGGAGGTGCAGCGTGACCCGGTCG
TGCCCCTCTCTAGAGATAATGAGCATTGCATGTCTAAGTTATAAAAAATTACCACATATTTTTTTTGTCA
CACTTGTTTGAAGTGCAGTTTATCTATCTTTATACATATATTTAAACTTTACTCTACGAATAATATAATC
TATAGTACTACAATAATATCAGTGTTTTAGAGAATCATATAAATGAACAGTTAGACATGGTCTAAAGGAC
AATTGAGTATTTTGACAACAGGACTCTACAGTTTTATCTTTTTAGTGTGCATGTGTTCTCCTTTTTTTTT
GCAAATAGCTTCACCTATATAATACTTCATCCATTTTATTAGTACATCCATTTAGGGTTTAGGGTTAATG
GTTTTTATAGACTAATTTTTTTAGTACATCTATTTTATTCTATTTTAGCCTCTAAATTAAGAAAACTAAA
ACTCTATTTTAGTTTTTTTATTTAATAATTTAGATATAAAATAGAATAAAATAAAGTGACTAAAAATTAA
ACAAATACCCTTTAAGAAATTAAAAAAACTAAGGAAACATTTTTCTTGTTTCGAGTAGATAATGCCAGCC
TGTTAAACGCCGTCGACGAGTCTAACGGACACCAACCAGCGAACCAGCAGCGTCGCGTCGGGCCAAGCGA
AGCAGACGGCACGGCATCTCTGTCGCTGCCTCTGGACCCCTCTCGAGAGTTCCGCTCCACCGTTGGACTT
GCTCCGCTGTCGGCATCCAGAAATTGCGTGGCGGAGCGGCAGACGTGAGCCGGCACGGCAGGCGGCCTCC
TCCTCCTCTCACGGCACGGCAGCTACGGGGGATTCCTTTCCCACCGCTCCTTCGCTTTCCCTTCCTCGCC
CGCCGTAATAAATAGACACCCCCTCCACACCCTCTTTCCCCAACCTCGTGTTGTTCGGAGCGCACACACA
CACAACCAGATCTCCCCCAAATCCACCCGTCGGCACCTCCGCTTCAAGGTACGCCGCTCGTCCTCCCCCC
CCCCCCTCTCTACCTTCTCTAGATCGGCGTTCCGGTCCATGGTTAGGGCCCGGTAGTTCTACTTCTGTTC
ATGTTTGTGTTAGATCCGTGTTTGTGTTAGATCCGTGCTGCTAGCGTTCGTACACGGATGCGACCTGTAC
GTCAGACACGTTCTGATTGCTAACTTGCCAGTGTTTCTCTTTGGGGAATCCTGGGATGGCTCTAGCCGTT
CCGCAGACGGGATCGATTTCATGATTTTTTTTGTTTCGTTGCATAGGGTTTGGTTTGCCCTTTTCCTTTA
TTTCAATATATGCCGTGCACTTGTTTGTCGGGTCATCTTTTCATGCTTTTTTTTGTCTTGGTTGTGATGA
TGTGGTCTGGTTGGGCGGTCGTTCTAGATCGGAGTAGAATTCTGTTTCAAACTACCTGGTGGATTTATTA
ATTTTGGATCTGTATGTGTGTGCCATACATATTCATAGTTACGAATTGAAGATGATGGATGGAAATATCG
ATCTAGGATAGGTATACATGTTGATGCGGGTTTTACTGATGCATATACAGAGATGCTTTTTGTTCGCTTG
GTTGTGATGATGTGGTGTGGTTGGGCGGTCGTTCATTCGTTCTAGATCGGAGTAGAATACTGTTTCAAAC
TACCTGGTGTATTTATTAATTTTGGAACTGTATGTGTGTGTCATACATCTTCATAGTTACGAGTTTAAGA
TGGATGGAAATATCGATCTAGGATAGGTATACATGTTGATGTGGGTTTTACTGATGCATATACATGATGG
CATATGCAGCATCTATTCATATGCTCTAACCTTGAGTACCTATCTATTATAATAAACAAGTATGTTTTAT
AATTATTTTGATCTTGATATACTTGGATGATGGCATATGCAGCAGCTATATGTGGATTTTTTTAGCCCTG
CCTTCATACGCTATTTATTTGCTTGGTACTGTTTCTTTTGTCGATGCTCACCCTGTTGTTTGGTGTTACT
TCTGCAGGAATGGCGATGCCGTATGCCTCTCTTTCCCCGGCAGGCGACCGCCGCTCCTCCCCGGCCGCCA
CCGCCACCGCCTCCCTCCTCCCCTTCTGCCGCTCCTCCCCCTTCTCCGCCGGCGGCAATGGCGGCATGGG
GGAGGAGGCGCGGATGGACGGGAGGTGGATGGCGAGGCCGGTGCCCTTCACGGCGGCGCAGTACGAGGAG
CTGGAGCACCAGGCGCTCATATACAAGTACCTGGTGGCCGGCGTGTCCGTCCCGCCGGATCTCGTGCTCC
CCATCCGCCGCGGCATCGAGTCCCTCGCCGCCCGCTTCTACCACAACCCCCTCGCCATCGGGTACGGATC
GTACCTGGGCAAGAAGGTGGATCCGGAGCCGGGCCGGTGCCGGCGCACGGACGGCAAGAAGTGGCGGTGC
GCCAAGGAGGCCGCCTCCGACTCCAAGTATTGCGAGCGCCACATGCACCGCGGCCGCAACCGTTCAAGAA
AGCCTGTGGAAACGCAGCTCGTCTCGCACTCCCAGCCGCCGGCCGCCTCCGTCGTGCCGCCCCTCGCCAC
CGGCTTCCACAACCACTCCCTCTACCCCGCCATCGGCGGCACCAACGGTGGTGGAGGCGGGGGGAACAAC
GGCATGTCCATGCCCGGCACGTTCTCCTCCGCGCTGGGGCCGCCTCAGCAGCACATGGGCAACAATGCCG
CCTCTCCCTACGCGGCTCTCGGCGGCGCCGGAACATGCAAAGATTTCAGGTATACCGCATATGGAATAAG
ATCTTTGGCAGACGAGCAGAGTCAGCTCATGACAGAAGCCATGAACACCTCCGTGGAGAACCCATGGCGC
CTGCCGCCATCTTCTCAAACGACTACATTCCCGCTCTCAAGCTACTCTCCTCAGCTTGGAGCAACGAGTG
ACCTGGGTCAGAACAACAGCAGCAACAACAACAGCGGCGTCAAGGCCGAGGGACAGCAGCAGCAGCAGCC
GCTCTCCTTCCCGGGGTGCGGCGACTTCGGCAGCGGCGACTCCGCGAAGCAGGAGAACCAGACGCTGCGG
CCGTTCTTCGACGAGTGGCCCAAGACGAGGGACTCGTGGTCGGACCTGACCGACGACAACTCGAACGTCG
CCTCCTTCTCGGCCACCCAGCTGTCGATCTCGATACCCATGACGTCCTCCGACTTCTCCGCCGCCAGCTC
CCAGTCGCCCAACGGCATGCTGTTCGCCGGCGAGATGTACGCGGCCGCTGCCATGCAGCAGCAACACCTG
ATGCAGATGAACCAGAGCATGATGGGGGGCTACGCTTCCTCTACCACTGCCACCACTGATCTCATTCAGC
AGTACCTGGATGAGAACAAGCAGCTGATCCTGGCCATCCTCGACAACCAGAACAACGGCAAGGTGGAGGA
GTGCGCACGGAACCAAGCTAAGCTCCAGCAGAACCTCATGTACCTCGCCGCCATCGCCGACAGCCAGCCT
CCGCAGACGGCATCGCTGTCTCAGTACCCGTCCAACCTGATGATGCAGTCCGGGCCGCGGTACATGCAGC
AGCAGTCGGCGCAGATGATGTCGCCGCAGTCGCTGATGGCGGCGCGGTCGTCGATGATGTACGCGCAGCA
GGCCATGTCGCCGCTCCAGCAGCAGCAGCAGCAGCAGCAGCACCAGGCGGCCGCGCACGGCCAGCTGGGG
ATGTCCTCCGGCGCGACCACCGGGTTCAACCTCCTGCACGGTGAGGCCAGCATGGGCGGCGGCGGCGGCG
CCACTGGCAACAGCATGATGAACGCCAGCGTCTTTTCGGACTATGGCCGCGGCGGCAGCGGCGCCAAGGA
GGGGTCGACCTCGCTGTCGGCCGACGCTCGCGGCGCCAACTCTGGCGCGCACAGCGGCGACGGGGAGTAC
CTCAAGGGCACCGAGGAGGAAGGAAGCTAGGCTTGTCAAGCAGATCGTTCAAACATTTGGCAATAAAGTT
TCTTAAGATTGAATCCTGTTGCCGGTCTTGCGATGATTATCATATAATTTCTGTTGAATTACGTTAAGCA
TGTAATAATTAACATGTAATGCATGACGTTATTTATGAGATGGGTTTTTATGATTAGAGTCCCGCAATTA
TACATTTAATACGCGATAGAAAACAAAATATAGCGCGCAAACTAGGATAAATTATCGCGCGCGGTGTCAT
CTATGTTACTAGATCGACGCTCAGAGAGGATGCACATGTGACCGAGGGA
Features (pLannotate 1.2.2; 27 found; start..end, strand, type, name):
     32..56      +  misc_feature   RB T-DNA repeat: right border repeat from nopaline C58 T-DNA
    365..994     +  CDS            pVS1 StaA: stability protein from the Pseudomonas plasmid pVS1 (Heeb et al., 2000)
   1423..2496    +  CDS            pVS1 RepA: replication protein from the Pseudomonas plasmid pVS1 (Heeb et al., 2000)
   2562..2756    +  rep_origin     pVS1 oriV: origin of replication for the Pseudomonas plasmid pVS1 (Heeb et al., 2000)
   2818..2922    +  promoter       AmpR promoter: bla
   2923..3717    +  CDS            KanR: aminoglycoside phosphotransferase; aphA-3; confers resistance to kanamycin
   3888..4476    +  rep_origin     ori: high-copy-number ColE1/pMB1/pBR322/pUC origin of replication
   4612..4636    +  misc_feature   LB T-DNA repeat: left border repeat from nopaline C58 T-DNA
   4724..4898    -  polyA_signal   CaMV poly(A) signal: cauliflower mosaic virus polyadenylation signal
   4933..5625    -  CDS            HygR (fragment): aminoglycoside phosphotransferase from E. coli confers resistance to hygromycin
   5620..5809    -  intron         cat1 intron: castor bean catalase intron, modified
   5810..6148    -  CDS            HygR (fragment): aminoglycoside phosphotransferase from E. coli; aph(4)-Ia; confers resistance to hygromycin
   8037..8289    -  terminator     NOS terminator: nopaline synthase terminator and poly(A) signal
   9660..9971    -  CDS            cas9 (fragment): CAS9_LISIN - Also known as csn1. Experimental evidence at protein level: Swiss-Prot protein existence level 1. CRISPR (clustered regularly interspaced short palindromic repeat) is an adaptive immune system that provides protection against mobile genetic elements (viruses, transposable elements and conjugative plasmids). CRISPR clusters contain spacers, sequences complementary to antecedent mobile elements, and target invading nucleic acids. CRISPR clusters are transcribed and processed into CRISPR RNA (crRNA). In type II CRISPR systems correct processing of pre-crRNA requires a trans- encoded
  13770..14048   -  CDS            cas9 (fragment): CAS9_STRMU - Also known as csn1. Experimental evidence at protein level: Swiss-Prot protein existence level 1. CRISPR (clustered regularly interspaced short palindromic repeat) is an adaptive immune system that provides protection against mobile genetic elements (viruses, transposable elements and conjugative plasmids). CRISPR clusters contain spacers, sequences complementary to antecedent mobile elements, and target invading nucleic acids. CRISPR clusters are transcribed and processed into CRISPR RNA (crRNA). In type II CRISPR systems correct processing of pre-crRNA requires a trans- encoded
  14096..16082   -  promoter       Ubi promoter: maize polyubiquitin gene promoter
  16100..16189   +  CDS            lacI (fragment): lac repressor; lacI; The lac repressor binds to the lac operator to inhibit transcription in E. coli. This inhibition can be relieved by adding lactose or isopropyl-β-D-thiogalactopyranoside (IPTG).
  16202..16223   +  protein_bind   CAP binding site: CAP binding activates transcription in the presence of cAMP. E. coli catabolite activator protein
  16238..16268   +  promoter       lac promoter: promoter for the E. coli lac operon
  16272..16294   +  protein_bind   lac operator (fragment): The lac repressor binds to the lac operator to inhibit transcription in E. coli. This inhibition can be relieved by adding lactose or isopropyl-β-D-thiogalactopyranoside (IPTG). lac repressor encoded by lacI
  16328..17002   +  CDS            mRFP1: mRFP1 is a basic (constitutively fluorescent) red fluorescent protein published in 2002, derived from Discosoma sp.. It is reported to be a somewhat slowly-maturing monomer with low acid sensitivity.
  17050..17121   +  terminator     rrnB T1 terminator: transcription terminator T1 from the E. coli rrnB gene
  17137..17164   +  terminator     T7Te terminator: phage T7 early transcription terminator
  17202..19187   +  promoter       Ubi promoter: maize polyubiquitin gene promoter
  19190..20386   +  CDS            GRF4: GRF4_ORYSJ - Also known as GL2 From Oryza sativa subsp. japonica (Rice).
  20453..21097   +  CDS            GIF1 (fragment): GIF1_ORYSJ - Also known as AN3 From Oryza sativa subsp. japonica (Rice).
  21113..21365   +  terminator     NOS terminator: nopaline synthase terminator and poly(A) signal
