[The description below was written by a language model from this plasmid's Addgene catalogue record and pLannotate feature annotations shown in this document.]
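Description:
EC70364 is a large (about 21.4 kb) Golden Gate binary vector for Agrobacterium-mediated CRISPR mutagenesis in wheat, deposited as an empty backbone into which complete guide RNA expression cassettes are cloned. The named backbone is not recorded. Outside the T-DNA borders it carries the pVS1 replication and stability functions (RepA, StaA, oriV), which maintain the plasmid in Agrobacterium. It also has a high-copy ColE1/pUC-type origin and a kanamycin resistance gene for propagation and selection in E. coli.

Between the nopaline-type left and right border repeats sit several plant cassettes. Next to the left border is a hygromycin resistance gene interrupted by the castor bean catalase intron and ended by a CaMV poly(A) signal. The intron restricts functional expression to plant cells; the promoter for this marker is not annotated. A maize ubiquitin promoter drives a long Cas9 coding region closed by a NOS terminator. The annotation software matched only short fragments of this region to bacterial Cas9 homologues, which suggests a recoded, possibly intron-containing gene, though the record does not say so. A second maize ubiquitin promoter drives a GRF4–GIF1 coding sequence (best matches to the rice proteins) with a NOS terminator. GRF-GIF chimeras are used to boost regeneration of transformed cereal tissue.

Between the two ubiquitin-driven units lies a bacterial lac promoter–mRFP1 cassette with rrnB T1 and T7Te terminators. Its bacterial regulatory elements suggest that it is the Golden Gate dropout marker, replaced by guide cassettes so that correct clones appear as non-red colonies, although the catalogue lists RFP alongside hygromycin as a plant marker.
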