Addgene plasmid #209515: EC70364
Purpose: (Empty Backbone) Cloning in complete guide expression cassettes, with Cas9
Depositing lab: Wendy Harwood & Cristobal Uauy. Depositing organization: John Innes Centre. Publication: An optimised CRISPR Cas9 and Cas12a mutagenesis toolkit for Barley and Wheat. Lawrenson T, Clarke M, Kirby R, Forner M, Steuernagel B, Brown JKM, Harwood W. Plant Methods. 2024 Aug 13;20(1):123. doi: 10.1186/s13007-024-01234-y. PubMed 39138524.
Backbone
  Vector backbone: Unknown
  Vector type: CRISPR
  Selectable markers: RFP & hygromycin for plant
Growth in bacteria
  Bacterial resistance: Kanamycin, 50 μg/mL
  Growth temperature: 37°C
  Growth strain: DH5alpha
  Copy number: High Copy
Gene/Insert
  Gene/Insert name: None
Terms and licenses: Academic/Nonprofit Terms; Industry Terms: Not Available to Industry
Depositor comments: Wheat GoldenGate binary vector with Cas9 & GRF-GIF
How to cite: EC70364 was a gift from Wendy Harwood & Cristobal Uauy (Addgene plasmid # 209515 ; http://n2t.net/addgene:209515 ; RRID:Addgene_209515)
